>Addgene plasmid #108193 | pET28b+3(R112C/T180C)C | addgene full sequence | sequence record 209046 | Addgene NGS Result
TAATACGACTCACTATAGGGGAATTGTGAGCGGATAACAATTCCCCTCTAGAAATAATTTTGTTTAACTT
TAAGAAGGAGATATACCATGGGCAGCAGCCATCATCATCATCATCACAGCAGCGGCCTGGTGCCGCGCGG
CAGCCATATGATCTACCTGAAATCTTTCGAACGTAACATCCGCCTGATCAATATGAAAGTGGTTTACGAT
GATGTTCGTGTGCTGAAAGATATTATCCAGGCGCTGGCCCGCCTGGTTGATGAAGCCGTGCTGAAATTCA
AACAGGATAGCGTTGAACTGGTGGCACTGGATCGTGCGCATATTAGCCTGATCTCTGTTAACCTGCCGCG
CGAAATGTTCAAAGAATACGATGTGAACGATGAATTTAAATTCGGTTTCAACACCCAGTACCTGATGAAA
ATCCTGAAAGTTGCAAAACGTAAAGAAGCCATTGAAATCGCAAGTGAAAGCCCGGATAGTGTGATTATCA
ACATTATCGGCAGCACCAATCGTGAATTTAACGTTTGCAATCTGGAAGTGTCTGAACAGGAAATTCCGGA
AATCAACCTGCAGTTCGATATTAGTGCGACGATCAGCTCTGATGGTTTTAAAAGTGCCATCAGCGAAGTT
TCTACCGTGACGGATAATGTGGTTGTGGAAGGTCACGAAGATCGCATTCTGATCAAAGCAGAAGGCGAAA
GCGAAGTTGAAGTGGAATTTTCTAAAGATTGCGGCGGTCTGCAGGATCTGGAATTTAGTAAAGAAAGCAA
AAATTCTTACAGTGCGGAATACCTGGATGATGTTCTGTCTCTGACGAAACTGAGTGATTACGTGAAAATC
AGCTTCGGCAACCAGAAACCGCTGCAGCTGTTTTTCAATATGGAAGGCGGTGGCAAAGTTACGTACCTGC
TGGCGCCGAAAGTTGGCGGTAGCATGACGACTGAAACCATACAAAGCAACGCCAATCTTGCCCCTCTGCC
ACCCCATGTGCCAGAGCACCTGGTATTCGACTTCGACATGTACAATCCGTCGAATCTGTCTGCCGGCGTG
CAGGAGGCCTGGGCAGTTCTGCAAGAATCAAACGTACCGGATCTGGTGTGGACTCGCTGCAACGGCGGAC
ACTGGATCGCCACTCGCGGCCAACTGATCCGTGAGGCCTATGAAGATTACCGCCACTTTTCCAGCGAGTG
CCCGTTCATCCCTCGTGAAGCCGGCGAAGCCTACGACTTCATTCCCACCTCGATGGACCCGCCCGAGCAG
CGCCAGTTTCGTGCGCTGGCCAACCAAGTGGTTGGCATGCCGGTGGTGGATAAGCTGGAGAACCGTATCC
AGGAGCTGGCCTGCTCGCTGATCGAGAGCCTGCGCCCGCAAGGACAGTGCAACTTCACCGAGGACTACGC
CGAACCCTTCCCGATACGCATCTTCATGCTGCTCGCAGGTCTACCGGAAGAAGATATCCCGCACTTGAAA
TACCTAACGGATCAGATGACCCGTCCGGATGGCAGCATGACCTTCGCAGAGGCCAAGGAGGCGCTCTACG
ACTATCTGATACCGATCATCGAGCAACGCAGGCAGAAGCCGGGAACCGACGCTATCAGCATCGTTGCCAA
CGGCCAGGTCAATGGGCGACCGATCACCAGTGACGAAGCCAAGAGGATGTGTGGCCTGTTACTGGTCGGC
GGCCTGGATACGGTGGTCAATTTCCTCAGCTTCAGCATGGAGTTCCTGGCCAAAAGCCCGGAGCATCGCC
AGGAGCTGATCGAGCGTCCCGAGCGTATTCCAGCCGCTTGCGAGGAACTACTCCGGCGCTTCTCGCTGGT
TGCCGATGGCCGCATCCTCACCTCCGATTACGAGTTTCATGGCGTGCAACTGAAGAAAGGTGACCAGATC
CTGCTACCGCAGATGCTGTCTGGCCTGGATGAGCGCGAAAACGCCTGCCCGATGCACGTCGACTTCAGTC
GCCAAAAGGTTTCACACACCACCTTTGGCCACGGCAGCCATCTGTGCCTTGGCCAGCACCTGGCCCGCCG
GGAAATCATCGTCACCCTCAAGGAATGGCTGACCAGGATTCCTGACTTCTCCATTGCCCCGGGTGCCCAG
ATTCAGCACAAGAGCGGCATCGTCAGCGGCGTGCAGGCACTCCCTCTGGTCTGGGACCCGGCGACTACCA
AAGCGGTATAAGGATCCGAATTCGAGCTCCGTCGACAAGCTTGCGGCCGCACTCGAGCACCACCACCACC
ACCACTGAGATCCGGCTGCTAACAAAGCCCGAAAGGAAGCTGAGTTGGCTGCTGCCACCGCTGAGCAATA
ACTAGCATAACCCCTTGGGGCCTCTAAACGGGTCTTGAGGGGTTTTTTGCTGAAAGGAGGAACTATATCC
GGATTGGCGAATGGG
[124 nt withheld, positions 2396-2519]
C
[91 nt withheld, positions 2521-2611]
A
[49 nt withheld, positions 2613-2661]
CCTTTGACGTTGGAGTCCACGTTCTTT
[37 nt withheld, positions 2689-2725]
ACCCTATCTCGGTCTATTCTTTTGATTTATAAGGGATTTTGCCGATTTCGGCCTATTGGTTAAAAAATGA
GCTGATTTAACAAAAATTTAACGCGAATTTTAACAAAATATTAACGCTTACAATTTAGGTGGCACTTTTC
GGGGAAATGTGCGCGGAACCCCTATTTGTTTATTTTTCTAAATACATTCAAATATGTATCCGCTCATGAA
TTAATTCTTAGAAAAACTCATCGAGCATCAAATGAAACTGCAATTTATTCATATCAGGATTATCAATACC
ATATTTTTGAAAAAGCCGTTTCTGTAATGAAGGAGAAAACTCACCGAGGCAGTTCCATAGGATGGCAAGA
TCCTGGTATCGGTCTGCGATTCCGACTCGTCCAACATCAATACAACCTATTAATTTCCCCTCGTCAAAAA
TAAGGTTATCAAGTGAGAAATCACCATGAGTGACGACTGAATCCGGTGAGAATGGCAAAAGTTTATGCAT
TTCTTTCCAGACTTGTTCAACAGGCCAGCCATTACGCTCGTCATCAAAATCACTCGCATCAACCAAACCG
TTATTCATTCGTGATTGCGCCTGAGCGAGACGAAATACGCGATCGCTGTTAAAAGGACAATTACAAACAG
GAATCGAATGCAACCGGCGCAGGAACACTGCCAGCGCATCAACAATATTTTCACCTGAATCAGGATATTC
TTCTAATACCTGGAATGCTGTTTTCCCGGGGATCGCAGTGGTGAGTAACCATGCATCATCAGGAGTACGG
ATAAAATGCTTGATGGTCGGAAGAGGCATAAATTCCGTCAGCCAGTTTAGTCTGACCATCTCATCTGTAA
CATCATTGGCAACGCTACCTTTGCCATGTTTCAGAAACAACTCTGGCGCATCGGGCTTCCCATACAATCG
ATAGATTGTCGCACCTGATTGCCCGACATTATCGCGAGCCCATTTATACCCATATAAATCAGCATCCATG
TTGGAATTTAATCGCGGCCTAGAGCAAGACGTTTCCCGTTGAATATGGCTCATAACACCCCTTGTATTAC
TGTTTATGTAAGCAGACAGTTTTATTGTTCATGACCAAAATCCCTTAACGTGAGTTTTCGTTCCACTGAG
CGTCAGACCCCGTAGAAAAGATCAAAGGATCTTCTTGAGATCCTTTTTTTCTGCGCGTAATCTGCTGCTT
GCAAACAAAAAAACCACCGCTACCAGCGGTGGTTTGTTTGCCGGATCAAGAGCTACCAACTCTTTTTCCG
AAGGTAACTGGCTTCAGCAGAGCGCAGATACCAAATACTGTCCTTCTAGTGTAGCCGTAGTTAGGCCACC
ACTTCAAGAACTCTGTAGCACCGCCTACATACCTCGCTCTGCTAATCCTGTTACCAGTGGCTGCTGCCAG
TGGCGATAAGTCGTGTCTTACCGGGTTGGACTCAAGACGATAGTTACCGGATAAGGCGCAGCGGTCGGGC
TGAACGGGGGGTTCGTGCACACAGCCCAGCTTGGAGCGAACGACCTACACCGAACTGAGATACCTACAGC
GTGAGCTATGAGAAAGCGCCACGCTTCCCGAAGGGAGAAAGGCGGACAGGTATCCGGTAAGCGGCAGGGT
CGGAACAGGAGAGCGCACGAGGGAGCTTCCAGGGGGAAACGCCTGGTATCTTTATAGTCCTGTCGGGTTT
CGCCACCTCTGACTTGAGCGTCGATTTTTGTGATGCTCGTCAGGGGGGCGGAGCCTATGGAAAAACGCCA
GCAACGCGGCCTTTTTACGGTTCCTGGCCTTTTGCTGGCCTTTTGCTCACATGTTCTTTCCTGCGTTATC
CCCTGATTCTGTGGATAACCGTATTACCGCCTTTGAGTGAGCTGATACCGCTCGCCGCAGCCGAACGACC
GAGCGCAGCGAGTCAGTGAGCGAGGAAGCGGAAGAGCGCCTGATGCGGTATTTTCTCCTTACGCATCTGT
GCGGTATTTCACACCGCAATGGTGCACTCTCAGTACAATCTGCTCTGATGCCGCATAGTTAAGCCAGTAT
ACACTCCGCTATCGCTACGTGACTGGGTCATGGCTGCGCCCCGACACCCGCCAACACCCGCTGACGCGCC
CTGACGGGCTTGTCTGCTCCCGGCATCCGCTTACAGACAAGCTGTGACCGTCTCCGGGAGCTGCATGTGT
CAGAGGTTTTCACCGTCATCACCGAAACGCGCGAGGCAGCTGCGGTAAAGCTCATCAGCGTGGTCGTGAA
GCGATTCACAGATGTCTGCCTGTTCATCCGCGTCCAGCTCGTTGAGTTTCTCCAGAAGCGTTAATGTCTG
GCTTCTGATAAAGCGGGCCATGTTAAGGGCGGTTTTTTCCTGTTTGGTCACTGATGCCTCCGTGTAAGGG
GGATTTCTGTTCATGGGGGTAATGATACCGATGAAACGAGAGAGGATGCTCACGATACGGGTTACTGATG
ATGAACATGCCCGGTTACTGGAACGTTGTGAGGGTAAACAACTGGCGGTATGGATGCGGCGGGACCAGAG
AAAAATCACTCAGGGTCAATGCCAGCGCTTCGTTAATACAGATGTAGGTGTTCCACAGGGTAGCCAGCAG
CATCCTGCGATGCAGATCCGGAACATAATGGTGCAGGGCGCTGACTTCCGCGTTTCCAGACTTTACGAAA
CACGGAAACCGAAGACCATTCATGTTGTTGCTCAGGTCGCAGACGTTTTGCAGCAGCAGTCGCTTCACGT
TCGCTCGCGTATCGGTGATTCATTCTGCTAACCAGTAAGGCAACCCCGCCAGCCTAGCCGGGTCCTCAAC
GACAGGAGCACGATCATGCGCACCCGTGGGGCCGCCATGCCGGCGATAATGGCCTGCTTCTCGCCGAAAC
GTTTGGTGGCGGGACCAGTGACGAAGGCTTGAGCGAGGGCGTGCAAGATTCCGAATACCGCAAGCGACAG
GCCGATCATCGTCGCGCTCCAGCGAAAGCGGTCCTCGCCGAAAATGACCCAGAGCGCTGCCGGCACCTGT
CCTACGAGTTGCATGATAAAGAAGACAGTCATAAGTGCGGCGACGATAGTCATGCCCCGCGCCCACCGGA
AGGAGCTGACTGGGTTGAAGGCTCTCAAGGGCATCGGTCGAGATCCCGGTGCCTAATGAGTGAGCTAACT
TACATTAATTGCGTTGCGCTCACTGCCCGCTTTCCAGTCGGGAAACCTGTCGTGCCAGCTGCATTAATGA
ATCGGCCAACGCGCGGGGAGAGGCGGTTTGCGTATTGGGCGCCAGGGTGGTTTTTCTTTTCACCAGTGAG
ACGGGCAACAGCTGATTGCCCTTCACCGCCTGGCCCTGAGAGAGTTGCAGCAAGCGGTCCACGCTGGTTT
GCCCCAGCAGGCGAAAATCCTGTTTGATGGTGGTTAACGGCGGGATATAACATGAGCTGTCTTCGGTATC
GTCGTATCCCACTACCGAGATATCCGCACCAACGCGCAGCCCGGACTCGGTAATGGCGCGCATTGCGCCC
AGCGCCATCTGATCGTTGGCAACCAGCATCGCAGTGGGAACGATGCCCTCATTCAGCATTTGCATGGTTT
GTTGAAAACCGGACATGGCACTCCAGTCGCCTTCCCGTTCCGCTATCGGCTGAATTTGATTGCGAGTGAG
ATATTTATGCCAGCCAGCCAGACGCAGACGCGCCGAGACAGAACTTAATGGGCCCGCTAACAGCGCGATT
TGCTGGTGACCCAATGCGACCAGATGCTCCACGCCCAGTCGCGTACCGTCTTCATGGGAGAAAATAATAC
TGTTGATGGGTGTCTGGTCAGAGACATCAAGAAATAACGCCGGAACATTAGTGCAGGCAGCTTCCACAGC
AATGGCATCCTGGTCATCCAGCGGATAGTTAATGATCAGCCCACTGACGCGTTGCGCGAGAAGATTGTGC
ACCGCCGCTTTACAGGCTTCGACGCCGCTTCGTTCTACCATCGACACCACCACGCTGGCACCCAGTTGAT
CGGCGCGAGATTTAATCGCCGCGACAATTTGCGACGGCGCGTGCAGGGCCAGACTGGAGGTGGCAACGCC
AATCAGCAACGACTGTTTGCCCGCCAGTTGTTGTGCCACGCGGTTGGGAATGTAATTCAGCTCCGCCATC
GCCGCTTCCACTTTTTCCCGCGTTTTCGCAGAAACGTGGCTGGCCTGGTTCACCACGCGGGAAACGGTCT
GATAAGAGACACCGGCATACTCTGCGACATCGTATAACGTTACTGGTTTCACATTCACCACCCTGAATTG
ACTCTCTTCCGGGCGCTATCATGCCATACCGCGAAAGGTTTTGCGCCATTCGATGGTGTCCGGGATCTCG
ACGCTCTCCCTTATGCGACTCCTGCATTAGGAAGCAGCCCAGTAGTAGGTTGAGGCCGTTGAGCACCGCC
GCCGCAAGGAATGGTGCATGCAAGGAGATGGCGCCCAACAGTCCCCCGGCCACGGGGCCTGCCACCATAC
CCACGCCGAAACAAGCGCTCATGAGCCCGAAGTGGCGAGCCCGATCTTCCCCATCGGTGATGTCGGCGAT
ATAGGCGCCAGCAACCGCACCTGTGGCGCCGGTGATGCCGGCCACGATGCGTCCGGCGTAGAGGATCGAG
ATCTCGATCCCGCGAAAT
Features (pLannotate 1.2.2; 22 found; start..end, strand, type, name):
      1..19      +  promoter       T7 promoter: promoter for bacteriophage T7 RNA polymerase
     20..44      +  protein_bind   lac operator: The lac repressor binds to the lac operator to inhibit transcription in E. coli. This inhibition can be relieved by adding lactose or isopropyl-β-D-thiogalactopyranoside (IPTG). lac repressor encoded by lacI
     59..81      +  RBS            RBS: efficient ribosome binding site from bacteriophage T7 gene 10 (Olins and Rangwala, 1989)
    100..116     +  CDS            capTEV™ (fragment): composite tag for in vivo biotinylation, TEV protease cleavage, and 6xHis tagging
    127..144     +  CDS            thrombin site: thrombin recognition and cleavage site
    193..924     +  CDS            pcn3: PCNA3_SACS2 - Also known as pcnA-1. Experimental evidence at protein level: Swiss-Prot protein existence level 1. One of the sliding clamp subunits that acts as a moving platform for DNA processing. Responsible for tethering the catalytic subunit of DNA polymerase to DNA during high-speed replication. DNA polymerase I, DNA ligase and the flap endonuclease may be constitutively associated with the PCNA heterotrimer forming a scanning complex able to couple DNA synthesis and Okazaki fragment maturation. Heterotrimer stimulates the Holliday junction resolvase Hjc. From Saccharolobus solfataricus
    934..2178    +  CDS            camC: CPXA_PSEPU - Also known as cyp101. Experimental evidence at protein level: Swiss-Prot protein existence level 1. Involved in a camphor oxidation system. From Pseudomonas putida (Arthrobacter siderocapsulatus).
   2228..2245    +  CDS            9xHis (fragment): 9xHis affinity tag
   2255..2304    +  CDS            SET1 (fragment): solubility-enhancement tag derived from T7 phage gene 10B
   2312..2359    +  terminator     T7 terminator: transcription terminator for bacteriophage T7 RNA polymerase
   2396..2824    +  rep_origin     f1 ori (sequence partly withheld): f1 bacteriophage origin of replication; arrow indicates direction of (+) strand synthesis
   2877..2934    +  promoter       AmpR promoter (fragment): bla
   2943..3758    -  CDS            KanR: aminoglycoside phosphotransferase; aph(3')-Ia; confers resistance to kanamycin in bacteria or G418 (Geneticin®) in eukaryotes
   3880..4468    +  rep_origin     ori: high-copy-number ColE1/pMB1/pBR322/pUC origin of replication
   4654..4793    -  misc_feature   bom: basis of mobility region from pBR322
   4895..5086    -  CDS            rop: Rop protein, which maintains plasmids at low copy number; rop
   5103..5483    +  CDS            YPB1_ECOLX: Protein predicted: Swiss-Prot protein existence level 4. From Escherichia coli.
   5555..5846    -  CDS            TcR (fragment): tetracycline efflux protein; tet; confers resistance to tetracycline
   5861..5882    -  protein_bind   CAP binding site: CAP binding activates transcription in the presence of cAMP. E. coli catabolite activator protein
   5895..6977    -  CDS            lacI: lac repressor; lacI; The lac repressor binds to the lac operator to inhibit transcription in E. coli. This inhibition can be relieved by adding lactose or isopropyl-β-D-thiogalactopyranoside (IPTG).
   6978..7055    -  promoter       lacI promoter: lacI
   7063..7342    -  CDS            TcR (fragment): tetracycline efflux protein; tet; confers resistance to tetracycline
