[The description below was written by a language model from this plasmid's Addgene catalogue record and pLannotate feature annotations shown in this document.]
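Description:
pET28b+3(R112C/T180C)C is a bacterial expression plasmid built on the pET-28b(+) backbone for producing a PCNA3–P450cam fusion protein in E. coli. It is about 7.4 kb in total, with a roughly 2 kb insert cloned between the NdeI and BamHI sites. It is selected with kanamycin through the KanR aminoglycoside phosphotransferase gene. Replication relies on a pBR322-type ori accompanied by the bom region and the rop gene, consistent with the low copy number given in the record. An f1 origin is also present. Short matches to tetracycline-resistance and AmpR promoter sequences in the feature table are backbone remnants rather than functional markers.

The expression cassette uses the T7 promoter followed by a lac operator and the T7 gene 10 ribosome binding site, and it ends at the T7 terminator. The plasmid-borne lacI gene supplies repressor, so transcription depends on T7 RNA polymerase and is inducible with IPTG. The open reading frame starts with the backbone's N-terminal His6 tag and a thrombin cleavage site. This is followed by PCNA3 (pcn3), a sliding clamp subunit from Sulfolobus solfataricus carrying the R112C and T180C substitutions. PCNA3 is joined at its C-terminus to camC, the camphor-oxidising cytochrome P450cam of Pseudomonas putida. A second His-tag sequence is annotated downstream of camC, but the record lists only the N-terminal tag, so whether the downstream one is translated is not stated.

PCNA3 normally assembles with other PCNA subunits into a heterotrimer. The associated publication title indicates that the fusion is used to build artificial self-sufficient P450 systems that bring the monooxygenase together with auxiliary proteins. The record does not explain the role of the two introduced cysteines.
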