Addgene plasmid #108193: pET28b+3(R112C/T180C)C
Purpose: Expresses PCNA3(R112C/T180C)-P450cam fusion protein in E. coli
Depositing lab: Teruyuki Nagamune. Depositing organization: The University of Tokyo. Publication: Artificial Self-Sufficient Cytochrome P450 Containing Multiple Auxiliary Proteins Demonstrates Improved Monooxygenase Activity. Haga T, Hirakawa H, Nagamune T. Biotechnol J. 2018 Dec;13(12):e1800088. doi: 10.1002/biot.201800088. Epub 2018 Aug 14. PubMed 30039932.
Backbone
  Vector backbone: pET-28b(+)
  Backbone manufacturer: Merck Millipore
  Backbone size w/o insert (bp): 5330
  Total vector size (bp): 7367
  Vector type: Bacterial Expression
Growth in bacteria
  Bacterial resistance: Kanamycin, 50 μg/mL
  Growth temperature: 37°C
  Growth strain: DH5alpha
  Growth instructions: Supplement with 1% glucose is recommended to suppress leaky expression.
  Copy number: Low Copy
Gene/Insert
  Gene/Insert name: PCNA3(R112C/T180C)-P450cam fusion protein
  Species: Synthetic; Pseudomonas putida, Sulfolobus solfataricus P2
  Insert size (bp): 2037
  Mutation: R112C/T180C(PCNA3)
  Promoter: T7 promoter
  Tag / fusion protein: His6 tag (N terminal on backbone)
  Cloning method: Restriction Enzyme; 5′ cloning site NdeI (not destroyed); 3′ cloning site BamHI (not destroyed)
  Sequencing primers: 5′ T7; 3′ T7 Terminal
Resource information
  A portion of this plasmid was derived from a plasmid made by: Stephen Sligar, University of Illinois at Urbana-Champaign (pUS200, Addgene plasmid # 17788)
Terms and licenses: Academic/Nonprofit Terms; Industry Terms: Not Available to Industry
How to cite: pET28b+3(R112C/T180C)C was a gift from Teruyuki Nagamune (Addgene plasmid # 108193 ; http://n2t.net/addgene:108193 ; RRID:Addgene_108193)
